>Addgene plasmid #50313 | pICSL50014 | addgene full sequence | sequence record 499949 | Addgene NGS Result
GTGGCTCTTCAGTGGACGAAAGGGCCTCGTGATACGCCTATTTTTATAGGTTAATGTCATGATAATAATG
GTTTCTTAGACGTCAGGTGGCACTTTTCGGGGAAATGTGCGCGGAACCCCTATTTGTTTATTTTTCTAAA
TACATTCAAATATGTATCCGCTCATGAGACAATAACCCTGATAAATGCTTCAATAATATTGAAAAAGGAA
GAGTATGCGCTCACGCAACTGGTCCAGAACCTTGACCGAACGCAGCGGTGGTAACGGCGCAGTGGCGGTT
TTCATGGCTTGTTATGACTGTTTTTTTTTGGGGTACAGTCTATGCCTCGGGCATCCAAGCAGCAAGCGCG
TTACGCCGTGGGTCGATGTTTGATGTTATGGAGCAGCAACGATGTTACGCAGCAGGGCAGTCGCCCTAAA
ACAAAGTTAAACATCATGAGGGAAGCGGTGATCGCCGAAGTATCGACTCAACTATCAGAGGTAGTTGGCG
TCATCGAGCGCCATCTCGAACCGACGTTGCTGGCCGTACATTTGTACGGCTCCGCAGTGGATGGCGGCCT
GAAGCCACACAGCGATATTGATTTGCTGGTTACGGTGACCGTAAGGCTTGATGAAACAACGCGGCGAGCT
TTGATCAACGACCTTTTGGAAACTTCGGCTTCCCCTGGAGAGAGCGAGATTCTCCGCGCTGTAGAAGTCA
CCATTGTTGTGCACGACGACATCATTCCGTGGCGTTATCCAGCTAAGCGCGAACTGCAATTTGGAGAATG
GCAGCGCAATGACATTCTTGCAGGTATCTTCGAGCCAGCCACGATCGACATTGATCTGGCTATCTTGCTG
ACAAAAGCAAGAGAACATAGCGTTGCCTTGGTAGGTCCAGCGGCGGAGGAACTCTTTGATCCGGTTCCTG
AACAGGATCTATTTGAGGCGCTAAATGAAACCTTAACGCTATGGAACTCGCCGCCCGACTGGGCTGGCGA
TGAGCGAAATGTAGTGCTTACGTTGTCCCGCATTTGGTACAGCGCAGTAACCGGCAAAATCGCGCCGAAG
GATGTCGCTGCCGACTGGGCAATGGAGCGCCTGCCGGCCCAGTATCAGCCCGTCATACTTGAAGCTAGAC
AGGCTTATCTTGGACAAGAAGAAGATCGCTTGGCCTCGCGCGCAGATCAGTTGGAAGAATTTGTCCATTA
CGTAAAAGGCGAGATCACCAAGGTAGTCGGCAAATAACTGTCAGACCAAGTTTACTCATATATACTTTAG
ATTGATTTAAAACTTCATTTTTAATTTAAAAGGATCTAGGTGAAGATCCTTTTTGATAATCTCATGACCA
AAATCCCTTAACGTGAGTTTTCGTTCCACTGAGCGTCAGACCCCGTAGAAAAGATCAAAGGATCTTCTTG
AGATCCTTTTTTTCTGCGCGTAATCTGCTGCTTGCAAACAAAAAAACCACCGCTACCAGCGGTGGTTTGT
TTGCCGGATCAAGAGCTACCAACTCTTTTTCCGAAGGTAACTGGCTTCAGCAGAGCGCAGATACCAAATA
CTGTTCTTCTAGTGTAGCCGTAGTTAGGCCACCACTTCAAGAACTCTGTAGCACCGCCTACATACCTCGC
TCTGCTAATCCTGTTACCAGTGGCTGCTGCCAGTGGCGATAAGTCGTGTCTTACCGGGTTGGACTCAAGA
CGATAGTTACCGGATAAGGCGCAGCGGTCGGGCTGAACGGGGGGTTCGTGCACACAGCCCAGCTTGGAGC
GAACGACCTACACCGAACTGAGATACCTACAGCGTGAGCTATGAGAAAGCGCCACGCTTCCCGAAGGGAG
AAAGGCGGACAGGTATCCGGTAAGCGGCAGGGTCGGAACAGGAGAGCGCACGAGGGAGCTTCCAGGGGGA
AACGCCTGGTATCTTTATAGTCCTGTCGGGTTTCGCCACCTCTGACTTGAGCGTCGATTTTTGTGATGCT
CGTCAGGGGGGCGGAGCCTATGGAAAAACGCCAGCAACGCGGCCTTTTTACGGTTCCTGGCCTTTTGCTG
GCCTTTTGCTCACATGTTCTTTCCTGCGTTATCCCCTGATTCTGTGGATAACCGTATTACCGCCTTTGAG
TGAGCTGATACCGCTCGCCGCAGCCGAACGACCGAGCGCAGCGAGTCAGTGAGCGAGGAAGCGGAAGAGC
GCCCAATACGCAAACCGCCTCTCCCCGCGCGTTGGCCGATTCATTAATCACTGTGGTCTCATTCGTACCC
TTATGACGTTCCTGATTATGCATCCGGTGGCCTCGAAGTTTTGTTCCAGGGTCCACTGGGTTCCGCAGAT
CCAACCAGCTCCGAAACATCATCACACCCTCCAGGAACCATTGTGGCCCCCATGGCTGGTTTGGTAGTCA
AGGTCCTTGTCGAAAACGAAGCCAAAGTAGATCAAGGTCAACCTATATTAGTCCTAGAGGCAATGAAGAT
GGAGCACGTTGTGAAAGCACCATCCTCTGGAAGCATACAGGACCTCAAAGTTAAAGCAGGCCAACAGGTT
TCAGATGGCAGTGCTCTATTCAGGATCAAAGGGTAAGCTTTGAGACCAC
Features (pLannotate 1.2.2; 7 found; start..end, strand, type, name):
    110..214     +  promoter       AmpR promoter: bla
    205..285     -  CDS            int (fragment): INT2_ECOLX - Protein inferred from homology: Swiss-Prot protein existence level 3. Putative integrase believed to be involved in the insertion of antibiotic resistance genes into plasmids and transposons. From Escherichia coli.
    373..429     +  CDS            GmR (fragment): gentamycin acetyltransferase; aacC1; confers resistance to gentamycin
    436..1224    +  CDS            aadA: S3AD_ECOLX - Experimental evidence at protein level: Swiss-Prot protein existence level 1. Mediates bacterial resistance to the antibiotics streptomycin and spectinomycin. From Escherichia coli.
   1398..1986    +  rep_origin     ori: high-copy-number ColE1/pMB1/pBR322/pUC origin of replication
   2169..2218    +  CDS            lacI (fragment): lac repressor; lacI; The lac repressor binds to the lac operator to inhibit transcription in E. coli. This inhibition can be relieved by adding lactose or isopropyl-β-D-thiogalactopyranoside (IPTG).
   2344..2550    +  CDS            BCCP_SOLLC: Experimental evidence at transcript level: Swiss-Prot protein existence level 2. This protein is a component of the acetyl coenzyme A carboxylase complex; first, biotin carboxylase catalyzes the carboxylation of the carrier protein and then the transcarboxylase transfers the carboxyl group to form malonyl-CoA. From Solanum lycopersicum (Tomato) (Lycopersicon esculentum).
