[The description below was written by a language model from this plasmid's Addgene catalogue record and pLannotate feature annotations shown in this document.]
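Description:
pICSL50014 is a small (about 2.6 kb) Golden Gate Modular Cloning (MoClo) part plasmid from a plant synthetic biology toolkit, built on the pAGM1301 acceptor backbone. Although catalogued as a plant expression vector, it is a storage and donor plasmid for a single standardised part, not a complete expression construct: the feature table shows no plant promoter, terminator or T-DNA elements. It is maintained in E. coli at high copy through a ColE1/pUC-type origin and is selected with spectinomycin via the aadA adenylyltransferase gene, which appears to be driven by the annotated bla-type promoter. The short integrase, gentamicin acetyltransferase and lacI fragments annotated nearby are probably non-functional remnants carried along with the resistance cassette and the backbone.

The payload is a C-terminal HBP tag, a composite module combining an HA epitope, a PreScission protease cleavage site and a biotinylation domain. The automated annotation picks up only the last element, as a roughly 200 bp match to a tomato biotin carboxyl carrier protein, the type of domain that is biotinylated in vivo; the HA and protease-site segments are not annotated separately. Such a tag allows immunodetection through HA, streptavidin-based capture through the biotin moiety, and release of the fused protein by protease cleavage.

The insert was cloned through BpiI sites that were destroyed in the process. Internal BsaI and BbsI sites were removed by point mutation so that the part is compatible with Type IIS assembly. It can be released with BsaI for one-pot assembly with promoter, coding sequence and terminator modules, producing transcription units that encode C-terminally tagged proteins for expression in plants.
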