Addgene plasmid #50313: pICSL50014
Depositing lab: Nicola Patron. Depositing organization: Sainsbury Laboratory, Norwich. Publication: A golden gate modular cloning toolbox for plants. Engler C, Youles M, Gruetzner R, Ehnert TM, Werner S, Jones JD, Patron NJ, Marillonnet S. ACS Synth Biol. 2014 Nov 21;3(11):839-43. doi: 10.1021/sb4001504. Epub 2014 Feb 20. PubMed 24933124.
Backbone
  Vector backbone: PAGM1301
  Vector type: plant expression
Growth in bacteria
  Bacterial resistance: Spectinomycin, 50 μg/mL
  Growth temperature: 37°C
  Growth strain: DH5alpha
  Copy number: High Copy
Gene/Insert
  Gene/Insert name: C terminal HBP tag (HA-PreScission-Biotin)
  Mutation: BsaI/BbsI sites removed by point-mutation
  Cloning method: Restriction Enzyme; 5′ cloning site BpiI (destroyed during cloning); 3′ cloning site BpiI (destroyed during cloning)
Terms and licenses: Academic/Nonprofit Terms; Industry Terms: Not Available to Industry
Depositor comments: insert can be released with BsaI
How to cite: pICSL50014 was a gift from Nicola Patron (Addgene plasmid # 50313 ; http://n2t.net/addgene:50313 ; RRID:Addgene_50313)
