>Addgene plasmid #50313 | pICSL50014 | addgene partial sequence | sequence record 76712 | ColEterm 5'-agctgataccgctcgccgcagccgaacg-3'
CCAACCAGCTCCGAAACATCATCACACCCTCCAGGAACCATTGTGGCCCCCATGGCTGGTTTGGTAGTCA
AGGTCCTTGTCGAAAACGAAGCCAAAGTAGATCAAGGTCAACCTATATTAGTCCTAGAGGCAATGAAGAT
GGAGCACGTTGTGAAAGCACCATCCTCTGGAAGCATACAGGACCTCAAAGTTAAAGCAGGCCAACAGGTT
TCAGATGGCAGTGCTCTATTCAGGATCAAAGGGTAAGCTTTGAGACCACGTGGCTCTTCAGTGGACGAAA
GGGCCTCGTGATACGCCTATTTTTATAGGTTAATGTCATGATAATAATGGTTTCTTAGACGTCAGGTGGC
ACTTTTCGGGGAAATGTGCGCGGAACCCCTATTTGTTTATTTTTCTAAATACATTCAAATATGTATCCGC
TCATGAGACAATAACCCTGATAAATGCTTCAATAATATTGAAAAAGGAAGAGTATGCGCTCACGCAACTG
GTCCAGAACCTTGACCGAACGCAGCGGTGGTAACGGCGCAGTGGCGGTTTTCATGGCTTGTTATGACTGT
TTTTTTTTGGGGTACAGTCTATGCCTCGGGCATCCAAGCAGCAAGCGCGTTACGCCGTGGGTCGATGTTT
GATGTTATGGAGCAGCAACGATGTTACGCAGCAGGGCAGTCGCCCTAAAACAAAGTTAAACATCATGAGG
GAAGCGGTGATCGCCGAAGTATCGACTCAACTATCA
