>Addgene plasmid #50313 | pICSL50014 | addgene partial sequence | sequence record 77647 | pBR322ori-F 5'-GGGAAACGCCTGGTATCTTT-3'
ACGGTTCCTGGCCTTTTGCTGGCCTTTTGCTCACATGTTCTTTCCTGCGTTATCCCCTGATTCTGTGGAT
AACCGTATTACCGCCTTTGAGTGAGCTGATACCGCTCGCCGCAGCCGAACGACCGAGCGCAGCGAGTCAG
TGAGCGAGGAAGCGGAAGAGCGCCCAATACGCAAACCGCCTCTCCCCGCGCGTTGGCCGATTCATTAATC
ACTGTGGTCTCATTCGTACCCTTATGACGTTCCTGATTATGCATCCGGTGGCCTCGAAGTTTTGTTCCAG
GGTCCACTGGGTTCCGCAGATCCAACCAGCTCCGAAACATCATCACACCCTCCAGGAACCATTGTGGCCC
CCATGGCTGGTTTGGTAGTCAAGGTCCTTGTCGAAAACGAAGCCAAAGTAGATCAAGGTCAACCTATATT
AGTCCTAGAGGCAATGAAGATGGAGCACGTTGTGAAAGCACCATCCTCTGGAAGCATACAGGACCTCAAA
GTTAAAGCAGGCCAACAGGTTTCAGATGGCAGTGCTCTATTCAGGATCAAAGGGTAAGCTTTGAGACCAC
GTGGCTCTTCAGTGGACGAAAGGGCCTCGTGATACGCCTATTTTTATAGGTTAATGTCATGATAATAATG
GTTTCTTAGACGTCAGGTGGCACTTTTCGGGGAAATGTGCGCGGAACCCCTATTTGTTTATTTTTCTAAA
TACATTCAAATATGTATCCGCTCATGAGACAATAACCCTGATAAATGCTTCAATAATATT
